>Addgene plasmid #85532 | FgH1tUTG_huBim_Ex3 | addgene full sequence | sequence record 169876 | Addgene NGS Result
GTACTGGGTCTCTCTGGTTAGACCAGATCTGAGCCTGGGAGCTCTCTGGCTAACTAGGGAACCCACTGCT
TAAGCCTCAATAAAGCTTGCCTTGAGTGCTTCAAGTAGTGTGTGCCCGTCTGTTGTGTGACTCTGGTAAC
TAGAGATCCCTCAGACCCTTTTAGTCAGTGTGGAAAATCTCTAGCAGGGCCCGTTTAAACCCGCTGATCA
GCCTCGACTGTGCCTTCTAGTTGCCAGCCATCTGTTGTTTGCCCCTCCCCCGTGCCTTCCTTGACCCTGG
AAGGTGCCACTCCCACTGTCCTTTCCTAATAAAATGAGGAAATTGCATCGCATTGTCTGAGTAGGTGTCA
TTCTATTCTGGGGGGTGGGGTGGGGCAGGACAGCAAGGGGGAGGATTGGGAAGACAATAGCAGGCATGCT
GGGGATGCGGTGGGCTCTATGGCTTCTGAGGCGGAAAGAACCAGCTGGGGCTCTAGGGGGTATCCCC
[124 nt withheld, positions 488-611]
C
[91 nt withheld, positions 613-703]
A
[49 nt withheld, positions 705-753]
CCTTTGACGTTGGAGTCCACGTTCTTT
[37 nt withheld, positions 781-817]
ACCCTATCTCGGTCTATTCTTTTGATTTATAAGGGATTTTGCCGATTTCGGCCTATTGGTTAAAAAATGA
GCTGATTTAACAAAAATTTAACGCGAATTAATTCTGTGGAATGTGTGTCAGTTAGGGTGTGGAAAGTCCC
CAGGCTCCCCAGCAGGCAGAAGTATGCAAAGCATGCATCTCAATTAGTCAGCAACCAGGTGTGGAAAGTC
CCCAGGCTCCCCAGCAGGCAGAAGTATGCAAAGCATGCATCTCAATTAGTCAGCAACCATAGTCCCGCCC
CTAACTCCGCCCATCCCGCCCCTAACTCCGCCCAGTTCCGCCCATTCTCCGCCCCATGGCTGACTAATTT
TTTTTATTTATGCAGAGGCCGAGGCCGCCTCTGCCTCTGAGCTATTCCAGAAGTAGTGAGGAGGCTTTTT
TGGAGGCCTAGGCTTTTGCAAAAAGCTCCCGGGAGCTTGTATATCCATTTTCGGATCTGATCAGCACGTG
TTGACAATTAATCATCGGCATAGTATATCGGCATAGTATAATACGACAAGGTGAGGAACTAAACCATGGC
CAAGTTGACCAGTGCCGTTCCGGTGCTCACCGCGCGCGACGTCGCCGGAGCGGTCGAGTTCTGGACCGAC
CGGCTCGGGTTCTCCCGGGACTTCGTGGAGGACGACTTCGCCGGTGTGGTCCGGGACGACGTGACCCTGT
TCATCAGCGCGGTCCAGGACCAGGTGGTGCCGGACAACACCCTGGCCTGGGTGTGGGTGCGCGGCCTGGA
CGAGCTGTACGCCGAGTGGTCGGAGGTCGTGTCCACGAACTTCCGGGACGCCTCCGGGCCGGCCATGACC
GAGATCGGCGAGCAGCCGTGGGGGCGGGAGTTCGCCCTGCGCGACCCGGCCGGCAACTGCGTGCACTTCG
TGGCCGAGGAGCAGGACTGACACGTGCTACGAGATTTCGATTCCACCGCCGCCTTCTATGAAAGGTTGGG
CTTCGGAATCGTTTTCCGGGACGCCGGCTGGATGATCCTCCAGCGCGGGGATCTCATGCTGGAGTTCTTC
GCCCACCCCAACTTGTTTATTGCAGCTTATAATGGTTACAAATAAAGCAATAGCATCACAAATTTCACAA
ATAAAGCATTTTTTTCACTGCATTCTAGTTGTGGTTTGTCCAAACTCATCAATGTATCTTATCATGTCTG
TATACCGTCGACCTCTAGCTAGAGCTTGGCGTAATCATGGTCATAGCTGTTTCCTGTGTGAAATTGTTAT
CCGCTCACAATTCCACACAACATACGAGCCGGAAGCATAAAGTGTAAAGCCTGGGGTGCCTAATGAGTGA
GCTAACTCACATTAATTGCGTTGCGCTCACTGCCCGCTTTCCAGTCGGGAAACCTGTCGTGCCAGCTGCA
TTAATGAATCGGCCAACGCGCGGGGAGAGGCGGTTTGCGTATTGGGCGCTCTTCCGCTTCCTCGCTCACT
GACTCGCTGCGCTCGGTCGTTCGGCTGCGGCGAGCGGTATCAGCTCACTCAAAGGCGGTAATACGGTTAT
CCACAGAATCAGGGGATAACGCAGGAAAGAACATGTGAGCAAAAGGCCAGCAAAAGGCCAGGAACCGTAA
AAAGGCCGCGTTGCTGGCGTTTTTCCATAGGCTCCGCCCCCCTGACGAGCATCACAAAAATCGACGCTCA
AGTCAGAGGTGGCGAAACCCGACAGGACTATAAAGATACCAGGCGTTTCCCCCTGGAAGCTCCCTCGTGC
GCTCTCCTGTTCCGACCCTGCCGCTTACCGGATACCTGTCCGCCTTTCTCCCTTCGGGAAGCGTGGCGCT
TTCTCATAGCTCACGCTGTAGGTATCTCAGTTCGGTGTAGGTCGTTCGCTCCAAGCTGGGCTGTGTGCAC
GAACCCCCCGTTCAGCCCGACCGCTGCGCCTTATCCGGTAACTATCGTCTTGAGTCCAACCCGGTAAGAC
ACGACTTATCGCCACTGGCAGCAGCCACTGGTAACAGGATTAGCAGAGCGAGGTATGTAGGCGGTGCTAC
AGAGTTCTTGAAGTGGTGGCCTAACTACGGCTACACTAGAAGAACAGTATTTGGTATCTGCGCTCTGCTG
AAGCCAGTTACCTTCGGAAAAAGAGTTGGTAGCTCTTGATCCGGCAAACAAACCACCGCTGGTAGCGGTG
GTTTTTTTGTTTGCAAGCAGCAGATTACGCGCAGAAAAAAAGGATCTCAAGAAGATCCTTTGATCTTTTC
TACGGGGTCTGACGCTCAGTGGAACGAAAACTCACGTTAAGGGATTTTGGTCATGAGATTATCAAAAAGG
ATCTTCACCTAGATCCTTTTAAATTAAAAATGAAGTTTTAAATCAATCTAAAGTATATATGAGTAAACTT
GGTCTGACAGTTACCAATGCTTAATCAGTGAGGCACCTATCTCAGCGATCTGTCTATTTCGTTCATCCAT
AGTTGCCTGACTCCCCGTCGTGTAGATAACTACGATACGGGAGGGCTTACCATCTGGCCCCAGTGCTGCA
ATGATACCGCGAGACCCACGCTCACCGGCTCCAGATTTATCAGCAATAAACCAGCCAGCCGGAAGGGCCG
AGCGCAGAAGTGGTCCTGCAACTTTATCCGCCTCCATCCAGTCTATTAATTGTTGCCGGGAAGCTAGAGT
AAGTAGTTCGCCAGTTAATAGTTTGCGCAACGTTGTTGCCATTGCTACAGGCATCGTGGTGTCACGCTCG
TCGTTTGGTATGGCTTCATTCAGCTCCGGTTCCCAACGATCAAGGCGAGTTACATGATCCCCCATGTTGT
GCAAAAAAGCGGTTAGCTCCTTCGGTCCTCCGATCGTTGTCAGAAGTAAGTTGGCCGCAGTGTTATCACT
CATGGTTATGGCAGCACTGCATAATTCTCTTACTGTCATGCCATCCGTAAGATGCTTTTCTGTGACTGGT
GAGTACTCAACCAAGTCATTCTGAGAATAGTGTATGCGGCGACCGAGTTGCTCTTGCCCGGCGTCAATAC
GGGATAATACCGCGCCACATAGCAGAACTTTAAAAGTGCTCATCATTGGAAAACGTTCTTCGGGGCGAAA
ACTCTCAAGGATCTTACCGCTGTTGAGATCCAGTTCGATGTAACCCACTCGTGCACCCAACTGATCTTCA
GCATCTTTTACTTTCACCAGCGTTTCTGGGTGAGCAAAAACAGGAAGGCAAAATGCCGCAAAAAAGGGAA
TAAGGGCGACACGGAAATGTTGAATACTCATACTCTTCCTTTTTCAATATTATTGAAGCATTTATCAGGG
TTATTGTCTCATGAGCGGATACATATTTGAATGTATTTAGAAAAATAAACAAATAGGGGTTCCGCGCACA
TTTCCCCGAAAAGTGCCACCTGACGTCGACGGATCGGGAGATCTCCCGATCCCCTATGGTGCACTCTCAG
TACAATCTGCTCTGATGCCGCATAGTTAAGCCAGTATCTGCTCCCTGCTTGTGTGTTGGAGGTCGCTGAG
TAGTGCGCGAGCAAAATTTAAGCTACAACAAGGCAAGGCTTGACCGACAATTGCATGAAGAATCTGCTTA
GGGTTAGGCGTTTTGCGCTGCTTCGCGATGTACGGGCCAGATATACGCGTTGACATTGATTATTGACTAG
TTATTAATAGTAATCAATTACGGGGTCATTAGTTCATAGCCCATATATGGAGTTCCGCGTTACATAACTT
ACGGTAAATGGCCCGCCTGGCTGACCGCCCAACGACCCCCGCCCATTGACGTCAATAATGACGTATGTTC
CCATAGTAACGCCAATAGGGACTTTCCATTGACGTCAATGGGTGGAGTATTTACGGTAAACTGCCCACTT
GGCAGTACATCAAGTGTATCATATGCCAAGTACGCCCCCTATTGACGTCAATGACGGTAAATGGCCCGCC
TGGCATTATGCCCAGTACATGACCTTATGGGACTTTCCTACTTGGCAGTACATCTACGTATTAGTCATCG
CTATTACCATGGTGATGCGGTTTTGGCAGTACATCAATGGGCGTGGATAGCGGTTTGACTCACGGGGATT
TCCAAGTCTCCACCCCATTGACGTCAATGGGAGTTTGTTTTGGCACCAAAATCAACGGGACTTTCCAAAA
TGTCGTAACAACTCCGCCCCATTGACGCAAATGGGCGGTAGGCGTGTACGGTGGGAGGTCTATATAAGCA
GCGCGTTTTGCCTGTACTGGGTCTCTCTGGTTAGACCAGATCTGAGCCTGGGAGCTCTCTGGCTAACTAG
GGAACCCACTGCTTAAGCCTCAATAAAGCTTGCCTTGAGTGCTTCAAGTAGTGTGTGCCCGTCTGTTGTG
TGACTCTGGTAACTAGAGATCCCTCAGACCCTTTTAGTCAGTGTGGAAAATCTCTAGCAGTGGCGCCCGA
ACAGGGACTTGAAAGCGAAAGGGAAACCAGAGGAGCTCTCTCGACGCAGGACTCGGCTTGCTGAAGCGCG
CACGGCAAGAGGCGAGGGGCGGCGACTGGTGAGTACGCCAAAAATTTTGACTAGCGGAGGCTAGAAGGAG
AGAGATGGGTGCGAGAGCGTCAGTATTAAGCGGGGGAGAATTAGATCGCGATGGGAAAAAATTCGGTTAA
GGCCAGGGGGAAAGAAAAAATATAAATTAAAACATATAGTATGGGCAAGCAGGGAGCTAGAACGATTCGC
AGTTAATCCTGGCCTGTTAGAAACATCAGAAGGCTGTAGACAAATACTGGGACAGCTACAACCATCCCTT
CAGACAGGATCAGAAGAACTTAGATCATTATATAATACAGTAGCAACCCTCTATTGTGTGCATCAAAGGA
TAGAGATAAAAGACACCAAGGAAGCTTTAGACAAGATAGAGGAAGAGCAAAACAAAAGTAAGACCACCGC
ACAGCAAGCGGCCGCTGATCTTCAGACCTGGAGGAGGAGATATGAGGGACAATTGGAGAAGTGAATTATA
TAAATATAAAGTAGTAAAAATTGAACCATTAGGAGTAGCACCCACCAAGGCAAAGAGAAGAGTGGTGCAG
AGAGAAAAAAGAGCAGTGGGAATAGGAGCTTTGTTCCTTGGGTTCTTGGGAGCAGCAGGAAGCACTATGG
GCGCAGCGTCAATGACGCTGACGGTACAGGCCAGACAATTATTGTCTGGTATAGTGCAGCAGCAGAACAA
TTTGCTGAGGGCTATTGAGGCGCAACAGCATCTGTTGCAACTCACAGTCTGGGGCATCAAGCAGCTCCAG
GCAAGAATCCTGGCTGTGGAAAGATACCTAAAGGATCAACAGCTCCTGGGGATTTGGGGTTGCTCTGGAA
AACTCATTTGCACCACTGCTGTGCCTTGGAATGCTAGTTGGAGTAATAAATCTCTGGAACAGATTTGGAA
TCACACGACCTGGATGGAGTGGGACAGAGAAATTAACAATTACACAAGCTTAATACACTCCTTAATTGAA
GAATCGCAAAACCAGCAAGAAAAGAATGAACAAGAATTATTGGAATTAGATAAATGGGCAAGTTTGTGGA
ATTGGTTTAACATAACAAATTGGCTGTGGTATATAAAATTATTCATAATGATAGTAGGAGGCTTGGTAGG
TTTAAGAATAGTTTTTGCTGTACTTTCTATAGTGAATAGAGTTAGGCAGGGATATTCACCATTATCGTTT
CAGACCCACCTCCCAACCCCGAGGGGACCCGACAGGCCCGAAGGAATAGAAGAAGAAGGTGGAGAGAGAG
ACAGAGACAGATCCATTCGATTAGTGAACGGATCGGCACTGCGTGCGCCAATTCTGCAGACAAATGGCAG
TATTCATCCACAATTTTAAAAGAAAAGGGGGGATTGGGGGGTACAGTGCAGGGGAAAGAATAGTAGACAT
AATAGCAACAGACATACAAACTAAAGAATTACAAAAACAAATTACAAAAATTCAAAATTTTCGGGTTTAT
TACAGGGACAGCAGAGATCCAGTTTGGTTAATTAACCATGGAATTCGAACGCTGACGTCATCAACCCGCT
CCAAGGAATCGCGGGCCCAGTGTCACTAGGCGGGAACACCCAGCGCGCGTGCGCCCTGGCAGGAAGATGG
CTGTGAGGGACAGGGGAGTGGCGCCCTGCAATATTTGCATGTCGCTATGTGTTCTGGGAAATCACCATAA
ACGTGAAATGTCTTTGGATTTGGGAATCTTATAAGTCCCTATCAGTGATAGAGATTCCCGCCCAAGAGTT
GCGGCGTATGTTTTAGAGCTAGAAATAGCAAGTTAAAATAAGGCTAGTCCGTTATCAACTTGAAAAAGTG
GCACCGAGTCGGTGCTTTTTTTTTAATTAACCCGTGTCGGCTCCAGATCTGGCCTCCGCGCCGGGTTTTG
GCGCCTCCCGCGGGCGCCCCCCTCCTCACGGCGAGCGCTGCCACGTCAGACGAAGGGCGCAGCGAGCGTC
CTGATCCTTCCGCCCGGACGCTCAGGACAGCGGCCCGCTGCTCATAAGACTCGGCCTTAGAACCCCAGTA
TCAGCAGAAGGACATTTTAGGACGGGACTTGGGTGACTCTAGGGCACTGGTTTTCTTTCCAGAGAGCGGA
ACAGGCGAGGAAAAGTAGTCCCTTCTCGGCGATTCTGCGGAGGGATCTCCGTGGGGCGGTGAACGCCGAT
GATTATATAAGGACGCGCCGGGTGTGGCACAGCTAGTTCCGTCGCAGCCGGGATTTGGGTCGCGGTTCTT
GTTTGTGGATCGCTGTGATCGTCACTTGGTGAGTAGCGGGCTGCTGGGCTGGCCGGGGCTTTCGTGGCCG
CCGGGCCGCTCGGTGGGACGGAAGCGTGTGGAGAGACCGCCAAGGGCTGTAGTCTGGGTCCGCGAGCAAG
GTTGCCCTGAACTGGGGGTTGGGGGGAGCGCAGCAAAATGGCGGCTGTTCCCGAGTCTTGAATGGAAGAC
GCTTGTGAGGCGGGCTGTGAGGTCGTTGAAACAAGGTGGGGGGCATGGTGGGCGGCAAGAACCCAAGGTC
TTGAGGCCTTCGCTAATGCGGGAAAGCTCTTATTCGGGTGAGATGGGCTGGGGCACCATCTGGGGACCCT
GACGTGAAGTTTGTCACTGACTGGAGAACTCGGTTTGTCGTCTGTTGCGGGGGCGGCAGTTATGGCGGTG
CCGTTGGGCAGTGCACCCGTACCTTTGGGAGCGCGCGCCCTCGTCGTGTCGTGACGTCACCCGTTCTGTT
GGCTTATAATGCAGGGTGGGGCCACCTGCCGGTAGGTGTGCGGTAGGCTTTTCTCCGTCGCAGGACGCAG
GGTTCGGGCCTAGGGTAGGCTCTCCTGAATCGACAGGCGCCGGACCTCTGGTGAGGGGAGGGATAAGTGA
GGCGTCAGTTTCTTTGGTCGGTTTTATGTACCTATCTTCTTAAGTAGCTGAAGCTCCGGTTTTGAACTAT
GCGCTCGGGGTTGGCGAGTGTGTTTTGTGAAGTTTTTTAGGCACCTTTTGAAATGTAATCATTTGGGTCA
ATATGTAATTTTCAGTGTTAGACTAGTAAATTGTCCGCTAAATTCTGGCCGTTTTTGGCTTTTTTGTTAG
ACGAAGCTTGGGCTGCAGGTCGACTCTAGAGGATCCACCATGTCCAGACTGGACAAGAGCAAAGTCATCA
ACTCTGCCTTGGAGCTCCTGAATGAAGTTGGCATTGAGGGCTTGACCACCAGGAAGCTGGCCCAGAAGCT
GGGTGTGGAGCAGCCTACCCTGTACTGGCATGTGAAGAACAAGAGGGCTCTGCTTGATGCCCTGGCCATT
GAGATGTTGGACAGGCACCACACCCACTTCTGCCCTCTGGAAGGGGAGTCCTGGCAGGACTTCCTGAGGA
ACAATGCCAAGAGCTTCAGATGTGCCTTGCTCTCCCACCGGGATGGTGCCAAAGTTCACTTGGGCACCAG
GCCTACAGAGAAGCAGTATGAGACCCTGGAGAACCAGCTGGCATTCCTGTGCCAACAAGGCTTCTCCCTG
GAAAATGCCTTGTATGCCCTCTCTGCTGTGGGCCACTTCACCTTGGGCTGTGTGCTGGAGGACCAGGAGC
ACCAAGTTGCCAAGGAGGAGAGGGAGACCCCCACCACTGACTCCATGCCACCACTGCTGCGGCAAGCTAT
TGAGTTGTTTGACCACCAAGGGGCTGAGCCTGCATTCCTTTTTGGCCTGGAACTGATCATCTGTGGCCTG
GAAAAGCAGCTGAAATGTGAGTCTGGCTCTGGGTCCGGTGAGGGCAGAGGAAGTCTGCTAACATGCGGTG
ACGTCGAGGAGAATCCTGGCCCAATGGTGAGCAAGGGCGAGGAGCTGTTCACCGGGGTGGTGCCCATCCT
GGTCGAGCTGGACGGCGACGTAAACGGCCACAAGTTCAGCGTGTCCGGCGAGGGCGAGGGCGATGCCACC
TACGGCAAGCTGACCCTGAAGTTCATCTGCACCACCGGCAAGCTGCCCGTGCCCTGGCCCACCCTCGTGA
CCACCCTGACCTACGGCGTGCAGTGCTTCAGCCGCTACCCCGACCACATGAAGCAGCACGACTTCTTCAA
GTCCGCCATGCCCGAAGGCTACGTCCAGGAGCGCACCATCTTCTTCAAGGACGACGGCAACTACAAGACC
CGCGCCGAGGTGAAGTTCGAGGGCGACACCCTGGTGAACCGCATCGAGCTGAAGGGCATCGACTTCAAGG
AGGACGGCAACATCCTGGGGCACAAGCTGGAGTACAACTACAACAGCCACAACGTCTATATCATGGCCGA
CAAGCAGAAGAACGGCATCAAGGTGAACTTCAAGATCCGCCACAACATCGAGGACGGCAGCGTGCAGCTC
GCCGACCACTACCAGCAGAACACCCCCATCGGCGACGGCCCCGTGCTGCTGCCCGACAACCACTACCTGA
GCACCCAGTCCGCCCTGAGCAAAGACCCCAACGAGAAGCGCGATCACATGGTCCTGCTGGAGTTCGTGAC
CGCCGCCGGGATCACTCTCGGCATGGACGAGCTGTACAAGTAAAGCGGCCGCGATCTACAATTCGATATC
AAGCTTATCGATAATCAACCTCTGGATTACAAAATTTGTGAAAGATTGACTGGTATTCTTAACTATGTTG
CTCCTTTTACGCTATGTGGATACGCTGCTTTAATGCCTTTGTATCATGCTATTGCTTCCCGTATGGCTTT
CATTTTCTCCTCCTTGTATAAATCCTGGTTGCTGTCTCTTTATGAGGAGTTGTGGCCCGTTGTCAGGCAA
CGTGGCGTGGTGTGCACTGTGTTTGCTGACGCAACCCCCACTGGTTGGGGCATTGCCACCACCTGTCAGC
TCCTTTCCGGGACTTTCGCTTTCCCCCTCCCTATTGCCACGGCGGAACTCATCGCCGCCTGCCTTGCCCG
CTGCTGGACAGGGGCTCGGCTGTTGGGCACTGACAATTCCGTGGTGTTGTCGGGGAAATCATCGTCCTTT
CCTTGGCTGCTCGCCTGTGTTGCCACCTGGATTCTGCGCGGGACGTCCTTCTGCTACGTCCCTTCGGCCC
TCAATCCAGCGGACCTTCCTTCCCGCGGCCTGCTGCCGGCTCTGCGGCCTCTTCCGCGTCTTCGCCTTCG
CCCTCAGACGAGTCGGATCTCCCTTTGGGCCGCCTCCCCGCATCGAGACCTAGAAAAACATGGAGCAATC
ACAAGTAGCAATACAGCAGCTACCAATGCTGATTGTGCCTGGCTAGAAGCACAAGAGGAGGAGGAGGTGG
GTTTTCCAGTCACACCTCAGGTACCTTTAAGACCAATGACTTACAAGGCAGCTGTAGATCTTAGCCACTT
TTTAAAAGAAAAGGGGGGACTGGAAGGGCTAATTCACTCCCAACGAAGACAAGATATCCTTGATCTGTGG
ATCTACCACACACAAGGCTACTTCCCTGATTGGCAGAACTACACACCAGGGCCAGGGATCAGATATCCAC
TGACCTTTGGATGGTGCTACAAGCTAGTACCAGTTGAGCAAGAGAAGGTAGAAGAAGCCAATGAAGGAGA
GAACACCCGCTTGTTACACCCTGTGAGCCTGCATGGGATGGATGACCCGGAGAGAGAAGTATTAGAGTGG
AGGTTTGACAGCCGCCTAGCATTTCATCACATGGCCCGAGAGCTGCATCCGGACT
Features (pLannotate 1.2.2; 35 found; start..end, strand, type, name):
      6..186     +  LTR            5' LTR (truncated): truncated 5' long terminal repeat (LTR) from HIV-1
    218..442     +  polyA_signal   bGH poly(A) signal: bovine growth hormone polyadenylation signal
    446..467     +  promoter       SV40 promoter (fragment): SV40 enhancer and early promoter
    488..916     +  rep_origin     f1 ori (sequence partly withheld): f1 bacteriophage origin of replication; arrow indicates direction of (+) strand synthesis
    930..1259    +  promoter       SV40 promoter: SV40 enhancer and early promoter
   1307..1354    +  promoter       EM7 promoter: synthetic bacterial promoter&nbsp
   1373..1747    +  CDS            BleoR: antibiotic-binding protein; Sh ble from Streptoalloteichus hindustanus; confers resistance to bleomycin, phleomycin, and Zeocin™
   1757..1882    +  CDS            ble (fragment): BLE_KLEPN - Experimental evidence at protein level: Swiss-Prot protein existence level 1. Binding protein with a strong affinity to the bleomycin family of antibiotics. Binds to CL990; an antimitotic-antibiotic compound. From Klebsiella pneumoniae.
   1877..1998    +  polyA_signal   SV40 poly(A) signal: SV40 polyadenylation signal
   2069..2091    -  protein_bind   lac operator (fragment): The lac repressor binds to the lac operator to inhibit transcription in E. coli. This inhibition can be relieved by adding lactose or isopropyl-β-D-thiogalactopyranoside (IPTG). lac repressor encoded by lacI
   2095..2125    -  promoter       lac promoter: promoter for the E. coli lac operon
   2140..2161    -  protein_bind   CAP binding site: CAP binding activates transcription in the presence of cAMP. E. coli catabolite activator protein
   2174..2266    -  CDS            lacI (fragment): lac repressor; lacI; The lac repressor binds to the lac operator to inhibit transcription in E. coli. This inhibition can be relieved by adding lactose or isopropyl-β-D-thiogalactopyranoside (IPTG).
   2449..3037    -  rep_origin     ori: high-copy-number ColE1/pMB1/pBR322/pUC origin of replication
   3208..4068    -  CDS            AmpR: β-lactamase; bla; confers resistance to ampicillin, carbenicillin, and related antibiotics
   4069..4173    -  promoter       AmpR promoter: bla
   4232..4284    -  misc_feature   bom (fragment): basis of mobility region from pBR322
   4439..4818    +  enhancer       CMV enhancer: human cytomegalovirus immediate early enhancer
   4819..5018    +  promoter       CMV promoter: human cytomegalovirus (CMV) immediate early promoter
   5036..5216    +  LTR            5' LTR (truncated): truncated 5' long terminal repeat (LTR) from HIV-1
   5263..5388    +  misc_feature   HIV-1 Ψ: packaging signal of human immunodeficiency virus type 1
   5372..5735    +  CDS            HIV-1 gag (fragment): gag protein from human immunodeficiency virus 1; gag
   5881..6114    +  misc_feature   RRE: The Rev response element (RRE) of HIV-1 allows for Rev-dependent mRNA export from the nucleus to the cytoplasm.
   6491..6591    +  CDS            Rev (fragment): human immunodeficiency virus 1 (HIV-1) Rev protein; rev; enhances nuclear export of unspliced and incompletely spliced viral mRNAs
   6641..6758    +  misc_feature   cPPT/CTS: central polypurine tract and central termination sequence of HIV-1
   6814..7013    +  promoter       H1 promoter (fragment): human H1 RNA promoter
   7013..7033    +  promoter       PLtetO-1 promoter (fragment): modified phage lambda PL promoter with tet operator sites (Lutz and Bujard, 1997)
   7057..7132    +  misc_RNA       gRNA scaffold: guide RNA scaffold for the Streptococcus pyogenes CRISPR/Cas9 system
   7168..8379    +  promoter       UbC promoter: human ubiquitin C promoter
   8390..8413    -  misc_feature   MCS (fragment): pUC18/19 multiple cloning site
   8417..9037    +  CDS            tetR: TETR2_ECOLX - Experimental evidence at protein level: Swiss-Prot protein existence level 1. TetR is the repressor of the tetracycline resistance element; its N-terminal region forms a helix-turn-helix structure and binds DNA. Binding of tetracycline to TetR reduces the repressor affinity for the tetracycline resistance gene (tetA) promoter operator sites. From Escherichia coli.
   9101..9820    +  CDS            EGFP: the original enhanced GFP (Yang et al., 1996) mammalian codon-optimized
   9837..9860    +  misc_feature   MCS (fragment): pBluescript multiple cloning site
   9860..10448   +  misc_feature   WPRE: woodchuck hepatitis virus posttranscriptional regulatory element
  10373..10951   +  CDS            nef (fragment): NEF_HV112 - Experimental evidence at protein level: Swiss-Prot protein existence level 1. Extracellular Nef protein targets CD4(+) T-lymphocytes for apoptosis by interacting with CXCR4 surface receptors. From Human immunodeficiency virus type 1 group M subtype B (isolate PCV12) (HIV-1).
