[The description below was written by a language model from this plasmid's Addgene catalogue record and pLannotate feature annotations shown in this document.]
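Description:
FgH1tUTG_huBim_Ex3 is a third-generation-style HIV-1 lentiviral CRISPR vector built on the FUGW backbone (about 11 kb) for inducible expression of a single guide RNA in mammalian cells. It is propagated in E. coli through a high-copy ColE1/pUC-type origin with ampicillin selection. The backbone also carries an f1 origin and an SV40/EM7-driven bleomycin/Zeocin resistance cassette that lies outside the packaged viral region. Viral genomic RNA is transcribed from a CMV enhancer/promoter fused to a truncated 5' LTR. This is followed by the Ψ packaging signal with a partial gag sequence, the Rev response element and the cPPT/CTS. A WPRE sits upstream of the 3' LTR region, which spans the plasmid's numbering origin in the annotation.

The payload consists of two units. The first is a human H1 RNA polymerase III promoter modified with a tet operator (H1t). It drives a guide directed against human Bim, with the name indicating exon 3, joined to the Streptococcus pyogenes Cas9 gRNA scaffold. The guide oligonucleotides were inserted at BsmBI sites that were destroyed during cloning. The second unit is a human ubiquitin C promoter driving the Tet repressor followed by EGFP. The annotation shows a short gap between these two coding sequences; the "T" in the vector name may denote a 2A-type linker, but the record does not annotate one. TetR binds the operator and silences guide transcription until a tetracycline-class inducer releases it, while EGFP constitutively marks transduced cells.

Cas9 is not encoded here and must be supplied separately. The depositor describes the construct as part of an inducible lentiviral guide RNA platform, used for temporally controlled gene disruption, including in vivo studies of tumour-relevant genes.
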