Addgene plasmid #85532: FgH1tUTG_huBim_Ex3
Purpose: Inducible expression of guide RNA (huBim_Ex3) with fluorescent GFP reporter
Depositing lab: Marco Herold. Depositing organization: Walter and Eliza Hall Institute of Medical Research. Publication: An inducible lentiviral guide RNA platform enables the identification of tumor-essential genes and tumor-promoting mutations in vivo. Aubrey BJ, Kelly GL, Kueh AJ, Brennan MS, O'Connor L, Milla L, Wilcox S, Tai L, Strasser A, Herold MJ. Cell Rep. 2015 Mar 3;10(8):1422-32. doi: 10.1016/j.celrep.2015.02.002. Epub 2015 Feb 26. PubMed 25732831.
Backbone
  Vector backbone: FUGW
  Backbone manufacturer: David Baltimore
  Total vector size (bp): 10957
  Vector type: Mammalian Expression, Lentiviral, CRISPR
Growth in bacteria
  Bacterial resistance: Ampicillin, 100 μg/mL
  Growth temperature: 37°C
  Growth strain: NEB Stable
  Copy number: High Copy
Gene/Insert
  Gene/Insert name: hu Bim
  gRNA/shRNA sequence: TCCCGCCCAAGAGTTGCGGCGTAT
  Species: H. sapiens (human)
  Promoter: H1t
  Cloning method: Restriction Enzyme; 5′ cloning site BsmB1 (destroyed during cloning); 3′ cloning site BsmB1 (destroyed during cloning)
  Sequencing primers: 5′ CAGACATACAAACTAAAGAAT
Terms and licenses: Academic/Nonprofit Terms; Industry Terms: Not Available to Industry
How to cite: FgH1tUTG_huBim_Ex3 was a gift from Marco Herold (Addgene plasmid # 85532 ; http://n2t.net/addgene:85532 ; RRID:Addgene_85532)
